>Addgene plasmid #228822 | pCSCG-Fc-pST3Gal1 sCore2 | addgene full sequence | sequence record 483020 | Addgene NGS Result
GACGGATCGGGAGATCTCCCGATCCCCTATGGTGCACTCTCAGTACAATCTGCTCTGATGCCGCATAGTT
AAGCCAGTATCTGCTCCCTGCTTGTGTGTTGGAGGTCGCTGAGTAGTGCGCGAGCAAAATTTAAGCTACA
ACAAGGCAAGGCTTGACCGACAATTGCATGAAGAATCTGCTTAGGGTTAGGCGTTTTGCGCTGCTTCGCG
ATGTACGGGCCAGATATACGCGTTGACATTGATTATTGACTAGTTATTAATAGTAATCAATTACGGGGTC
ATTAGTTCATAGCCCATATATGGAGTTCCGCGTTACATAACTTACGGTAAATGGCCCGCCTGGCTGACCG
CCCAACGACCCCCGCCCATTGACGTCAATAATGACGTATGTTCCCATAGTAACGCCAATAGGGACTTTCC
ATTGACGTCAATGGGTGGAGTATTTACGGTAAACTGCCCACTTGGCAGTACATCAAGTGTATCATATGCC
AAGTACGCCCCCTATTGACGTCAATGACGGTAAATGGCCCGCCTGGCATTATGCCCAGTACATGACCTTA
TGGGACTTTCCTACTTGGCAGTACATCTACGTATTAGTCATCGCTATTACCATGGTGATGCGGTTTTGGC
AGTACATCAATGGGCGTGGATAGCGGTTTGACTCACGGGGATTTCCAAGTCTCCACCCCATTGACGTCAA
TGGGAGTTTGTTTTGGCACCAAAATCAACGGGACTTTCCAAAATGTCGTAACAACTCCGCCCCATTGACG
CAAATGGGCGGTAGGCGTGTACGGTGGGAGGTCTATATAAGCAGAGCTGGTTTAGTGAACCGTCAGATCC
GCTAGCGCCGCCACCATGATTCCTGCCAGATTTGCCGGGGTGCTGCTTGCTCTGGCCCTCATTTTGCCAG
GGACCCTTTGTACCGGTCACCATCATCATCATCATCAGGCCACCGAATATGAGTACCTAGATTATGATTT
CCTGCCAGAAACGGAGCCTCCACGACCTATGATGGATGACGATGACAAATCTAGAACATGCCCACCGTGC
CCAGCACCTGAACTCGCGGGGGCACCGTCAGTCTTCCTCTTCCCCCCAAAACCCAAGGACACCCTCATGA
TCTCCCGGACCCCTGAGGTCACATGCGTGGTGGTGGACGTGAGCCACGAAGACCCTGAGGTCAAGTTCAA
CTGGTACGTGGACGGCGTGGAGGTGCATAATGCCAAGACAAAGCCGCGGGAGGAGCAGTACAACAGCACG
TACCGTGTGGTCAGCGTCCTCACCGTCCTGCACCAGGACTGGCTGAATGGCAAGGAGTACAAGTGCAAGG
TCTCCAACAAAGCCCTCCCAGCCCCCATCGAGAAAACCATCTCCAAAGCCAAAGGGCAGCCCCGAGAACC
ACAGGTGTACACCCTGCCCCCATCCCGGGATGAGCTGACCAAGAACCAGGTCAGCCTGACCTGCCTGGTC
AAAGGCTTCTATCCCAGCGACATCGCCGTGGAGTGGGAGAGCAATGGGCAGCCGGAGAACAACTACAAGA
CCACGCCTCCCGTGCTGGACTCCGACGGCTCCTTCTTCCTCTACAGCAAGCTCACCGTGGACAAGAGCAG
GTGGCAGCAGGGGAACGTCTTCTCATGCTCCGTGATGCATGAGGCTCTGCACAACCACTACACGCAGAAG
AGCCTCTCCCTGTCTCCGGGTAAAGGTAGCGGCTCTGGTAGCGGTTCCGGCTCTCGCCCGTGCACCTGTA
CCCGCTGCATCGAGGAGCAGCGCGTTAGCGCGTGGTTTGATGAACGTTTCAATCGCAGCATGCAGCCGCT
GTTAACCGCGAAAAATGCGCATCTGGAAGAAGATACCTATAAATGGTGGTTACGCCTGCAGCGTGAGAAA
CAGCCAAACAACCTGAATGATACGATCCGCGAGCTCTTCCAAGTGGTGCCGGGCAACGTTGATCCGCTGC
TGGAAAAACGCTTAGTGTCTTGTCGCCGCTGCGCCGTGGTGGGCAACTCTGGTAACCTGAAAGAAAGCTA
CTATGGCCCGCAGATTGACAGCCATGACTTCGTTCTGCGTATGAACAAAGCGCCGACCGAAGGTTTTGAG
GCGGATGTTGGTAGCAAAACCACGCATCATTTTGTTTATCCGGAAAGCTTCCGTGAATTAGCGCAAGAAG
TGAGCATGATTCTGGTACCGTTTAAAACGACCGATCTGGAATGGGTGATTTCTGCCACGACCACGGGCCG
TATTTCTCATACGTATGTTCCGGTGCCGGCGAAAATCAAAGTGAAGAAAGAAAAAATTCTGATCTATCAC
CCGGCGTTTATTAAATATGTGTTTGATCGCTGGCTGCAGGGCCACGGTCGTTATCCGTCTACGGGCATCC
TGAGCGTGATTTTTAGCCTGCATATTTGTGACGAGGTCGACCTGTACGGTTTTGGCGCCGATTCTAAAGG
TAACTGGCACGCGTATTGGGAAAACAATCCATCTGCGGGTATTAGCCGCAAGACCGGCGTTCATGATGGT
GATTTCGAGTCTAATGTTACCACCATCCTGGCGAGCATTAACAAAATTCGTATTTTCAAAGGTCGTTGAC
CTGCAGGTTCGAAAACCTGTACTTCCAGGGCCATCACCATCACCATCACTGACTCGAGACCTAGAAAAAC
ATGGAGCAATCACAAGTAGCAATACAGCAGCTACCAATGCTGATTGTGCCTGGCTAGAAGCACAAGAGGA
GGAGGAGGTGGGTTTTCCAGTCACACCTCAGGTACCTTTAAGACCAATGACTTACAAGGCAGCTGTAGAT
CTTAGCCACTTTTTAAAAGAAAAGGGGGGACTGGAAGGGCTAATTCACTCCCAACGAAGACAAGATATCC
TTGATCTGTGGATCTACCACACACAAGGCTACTTCCCTGATTGGCAGAACTACACACCAGGGCCAGGGAT
CAGATATCCACTGACCTTTGGATGGTGCTACAAGCTAGTACCAGTTGAGCAAGAGAAGGTAGAAGAAGCC
AATGAAGGAGAGAACACCCGCTTGTTACACCCTGTGAGCCTGCATGGGATGGATGACCCGGAGAGAGAAG
TATTAGAGTGGAGGTTTGACAGCCGCCTAGCATTTCATCACATGGCCCGAGAGCTGCATCCGGACTGTAC
TGGGTCTCTCTGGTTAGACCAGATCTGAGCCTGGGAGCTCTCTGGCTAACTAGGGAACCCACTGCTTAAG
CCTCAATAAAGCTTGCCTTGAGTGCTTCAAGTAGTGTGTGCCCGTCTGTTGTGTGACTCTGGTAACTAGA
GATCCCTCAGACCCTTTTAGTCAGTGTGGAAAATCTCTAGCAGGGCCCGTTTAAACCCGCTGATCAGCCT
CGACTGTGCCTTCTAGTTGCCAGCCATCTGTTGTTTGCCCCTCCCCCGTGCCTTCCTTGACCCTGGAAGG
TGCCACTCCCACTGTCCTTTCCTAATAAAATGAGGAAATTGCATCGCATTGTCTGAGTAGGTGTCATTCT
ATTCTGGGGGGTGGGGTGGGGCAGGACAGCAAGGGGGAGGATTGGGAAGACAATAGCAGGCATGCTGGGG
ATGCGGTGGGCTCTATGGCTTCTGAGGCGGAAAGAACCAGCTGGGGCTCTAGGGGGTATCCCC
[124 nt withheld, positions 3634-3757]
C
[91 nt withheld, positions 3759-3849]
A
[49 nt withheld, positions 3851-3899]
CCTTTGACGTTGGAGTCCACGTTCTTT
[37 nt withheld, positions 3927-3963]
ACCCTATCTCGGTCTATTCTTTTGATTTATAAGGGATTTTGCCGATTTCGGCCTATTGGTTAAAAAATGA
GCTGATTTAACAAAAATTTAACGCGAATTAATTCTGTGGAATGTGTGTCAGTTAGGGTGTGGAAAGTCCC
CAGGCTCCCCAGCAGGCAGAAGTATGCAAAGCATGCATCTCAATTAGTCAGCAACCAGGTGTGGAAAGTC
CCCAGGCTCCCCAGCAGGCAGAAGTATGCAAAGCATGCATCTCAATTAGTCAGCAACCATAGTCCCGCCC
CTAACTCCGCCCATCCCGCCCCTAACTCCGCCCAGTTCCGCCCATTCTCCGCCCCATGGCTGACTAATTT
TTTTTATTTATGCAGAGGCCGAGGCCGCCTCTGCCTCTGAGCTATTCCAGAAGTAGTGAGGAGGCTTTTT
TGGAGGCCTAGGCTTTTGCAAAAAGCTCCCGGGAGCTTGTATATCCATTTTCGGATCTGATCAGCACGTG
TTGACAATTAATCATCGGCATAGTATATCGGCATAGTATAATACGACAAGGTGAGGAACTAAACCATGGC
CAAGTTGACCAGTGCCGTTCCGGTGCTCACCGCGCGCGACGTCGCCGGAGCGGTCGAGTTCTGGACCGAC
CGGCTCGGGTTCTCCCGGGACTTCGTGGAGGACGACTTCGCCGGTGTGGTCCGGGACGACGTGACCCTGT
TCATCAGCGCGGTCCAGGACCAGGTGGTGCCGGACAACACCCTGGCCTGGGTGTGGGTGCGCGGCCTGGA
CGAGCTGTACGCCGAGTGGTCGGAGGTCGTGTCCACGAACTTCCGGGACGCCTCCGGGCCGGCCATGACC
GAGATCGGCGAGCAGCCGTGGGGGCGGGAGTTCGCCCTGCGCGACCCGGCCGGCAACTGCGTGCACTTCG
TGGCCGAGGAGCAGGACTGACACGTGCTACGAGATTTCGATTCCACCGCCGCCTTCTATGAAAGGTTGGG
CTTCGGAATCGTTTTCCGGGACGCCGGCTGGATGATCCTCCAGCGCGGGGATCTCATGCTGGAGTTCTTC
GCCCACCCCAACTTGTTTATTGCAGCTTATAATGGTTACAAATAAAGCAATAGCATCACAAATTTCACAA
ATAAAGCATTTTTTTCACTGCATTCTAGTTGTGGTTTGTCCAAACTCATCAATGTATCTTATCATGTCTG
TATACCGTCGACCTCTAGCTAGAGCTTGGCGTAATCATGGTCATAGCTGTTTCCTGTGTGAAATTGTTAT
CCGCTCACAATTCCACACAACATACGAGCCGGAAGCATAAAGTGTAAAGCCTGGGGTGCCTAATGAGTGA
GCTAACTCACATTAATTGCGTTGCGCTCACTGCCCGCTTTCCAGTCGGGAAACCTGTCGTGCCAGCTGCA
TTAATGAATCGGCCAACGCGCGGGGAGAGGCGGTTTGCGTATTGGGCGCTCTTCCGCTTCCTCGCTCACT
GACTCGCTGCGCTCGGTCGTTCGGCTGCGGCGAGCGGTATCAGCTCACTCAAAGGCGGTAATACGGTTAT
CCACAGAATCAGGGGATAACGCAGGAAAGAACATGTGAGCAAAAGGCCAGCAAAAGGCCAGGAACCGTAA
AAAGGCCGCGTTGCTGGCGTTTTTCCATAGGCTCCGCCCCCCTGACGAGCATCACAAAAATCGACGCTCA
AGTCAGAGGTGGCGAAACCCGACAGGACTATAAAGATACCAGGCGTTTCCCCCTGGAAGCTCCCTCGTGC
GCTCTCCTGTTCCGACCCTGCCGCTTACCGGATACCTGTCCGCCTTTCTCCCTTCGGGAAGCGTGGCGCT
TTCTCATAGCTCACGCTGTAGGTATCTCAGTTCGGTGTAGGTCGTTCGCTCCAAGCTGGGCTGTGTGCAC
GAACCCCCCGTTCAGCCCGACCGCTGCGCCTTATCCGGTAACTATCGTCTTGAGTCCAACCCGGTAAGAC
ACGACTTATCGCCACTGGCAGCAGCCACTGGTAACAGGATTAGCAGAGCGAGGTATGTAGGCGGTGCTAC
AGAGTTCTTGAAGTGGTGGCCTAACTACGGCTACACTAGAAGAACAGTATTTGGTATCTGCGCTCTGCTG
AAGCCAGTTACCTTCGGAAAAAGAGTTGGTAGCTCTTGATCCGGCAAACAAACCACCGCTGGTAGCGGTG
GTTTTTTTGTTTGCAAGCAGCAGATTACGCGCAGAAAAAAAGGATCTCAAGAAGATCCTTTGATCTTTTC
TACGGGGTCTGACGCTCAGTGGAACGAAAACTCACGTTAAGGGATTTTGGTCATGAGATTATCAAAAAGG
ATCTTCACCTAGATCCTTTTAAATTAAAAATGAAGTTTTAAATCAATCTAAAGTATATATGAGTAAACTT
GGTCTGACAGTTACCAATGCTTAATCAGTGAGGCACCTATCTCAGCGATCTGTCTATTTCGTTCATCCAT
AGTTGCCTGACTCCCCGTCGTGTAGATAACTACGATACGGGAGGGCTTACCATCTGGCCCCAGTGCTGCA
ATGATACCGCGAGACCCACGCTCACCGGCTCCAGATTTATCAGCAATAAACCAGCCAGCCGGAAGGGCCG
AGCGCAGAAGTGGTCCTGCAACTTTATCCGCCTCCATCCAGTCTATTAATTGTTGCCGGGAAGCTAGAGT
AAGTAGTTCGCCAGTTAATAGTTTGCGCAACGTTGTTGCCATTGCTACAGGCATCGTGGTGTCACGCTCG
TCGTTTGGTATGGCTTCATTCAGCTCCGGTTCCCAACGATCAAGGCGAGTTACATGATCCCCCATGTTGT
GCAAAAAAGCGGTTAGCTCCTTCGGTCCTCCGATCGTTGTCAGAAGTAAGTTGGCCGCAGTGTTATCACT
CATGGTTATGGCAGCACTGCATAATTCTCTTACTGTCATGCCATCCGTAAGATGCTTTTCTGTGACTGGT
GAGTACTCAACCAAGTCATTCTGAGAATAGTGTATGCGGCGACCGAGTTGCTCTTGCCCGGCGTCAATAC
GGGATAATACCGCGCCACATAGCAGAACTTTAAAAGTGCTCATCATTGGAAAACGTTCTTCGGGGCGAAA
ACTCTCAAGGATCTTACCGCTGTTGAGATCCAGTTCGATGTAACCCACTCGTGCACCCAACTGATCTTCA
GCATCTTTTACTTTCACCAGCGTTTCTGGGTGAGCAAAAACAGGAAGGCAAAATGCCGCAAAAAAGGGAA
TAAGGGCGACACGGAAATGTTGAATACTCATACTCTTCCTTTTTCAATATTATTGAAGCATTTATCAGGG
TTATTGTCTCATGAGCGGATACATATTTGAATGTATTTAGAAAAATAAACAAATAGGGGTTCCGCGCACA
TTTCCCCGAAAAGTGCCACCTGACGTC
Features (pLannotate 1.2.2; 25 found; start..end, strand, type, name):
     28..80      -  misc_feature   bom (fragment): basis of mobility region from pBR322
    235..614     +  enhancer       CMV enhancer: human cytomegalovirus immediate early enhancer
    615..818     +  promoter       CMV promoter: human cytomegalovirus (CMV) immediate early promoter
    931..947     +  CDS            capTEV™ (fragment): composite tag for in vivo biotinylation, TEV protease cleavage, and 6xHis tagging
    946..1026    +  CDS            SELPLG (fragment): SELPL_HUMAN - Experimental evidence at protein level: Swiss-Prot protein existence level 1. (Microbial infection) Acts as a receptor for enterovirus 71. From Homo sapiens (Human).
   1024..1689    +  CDS            IGHG1 (fragment): IGHG1_HUMAN - Experimental evidence at protein level: Swiss-Prot protein existence level 1. Constant region of immunoglobulin heavy chains. Immunoglobulins, also known as antibodies, are membrane-bound or secreted glycoproteins produced by B lymphocytes. In the recognition phase of humoral immunity, the membrane-bound immunoglobulins serve as receptors which, upon binding of a specific antigen, trigger the clonal expansion and differentiation of B lymphocytes into immunoglobulins- secreting plasma cells. Secreted immunoglobulins mediate the effector phase of humoral immunity, which results in
   1735..2586    +  CDS            ST3GAL1 (fragment): SIA4A_PIG - Also known as SIAT4A. Experimental evidence at protein level: Swiss-Prot protein existence level 1. A beta-galactoside alpha2-3 sialyltransferase involved in terminal sialylation of glycoproteins and glycolipids (PubMed:19820709, PubMed:8288606). Catalyzes the transfer of sialic acid (N-acetyl- neuraminic acid; Neu5Ac) from the nucleotide sugar donor CMP-Neu5Ac onto acceptor Galbeta-(1->3)-GalNAc-terminated glycoconjugates through an alpha2-3 linkage (PubMed:19820709, PubMed:8288606). Adds sialic acid to the core 1 O-glycan, Galbeta-(1->3)-GalNAc-O-Ser/Thr, which is a major structu
   2601..2619    +  CDS            TEV site (fragment): tobacco etch virus (TEV) protease recognition and cleavage site
   2636..3145    +  CDS            nef (fragment): NEF_HV1LA - Experimental evidence at protein level: Swiss-Prot protein existence level 1. Extracellular Nef protein targets CD4(+) T-lymphocytes for apoptosis by interacting with CXCR4 surface receptors. From Human immunodeficiency virus type 1 group M subtype B (isolate Lai) (HIV-1).
   3152..3332    +  LTR            5' LTR (truncated): truncated 5' long terminal repeat (LTR) from HIV-1
   3364..3588    +  polyA_signal   bGH poly(A) signal: bovine growth hormone polyadenylation signal
   3592..3613    +  promoter       SV40 promoter (fragment): SV40 enhancer and early promoter
   3634..4062    +  rep_origin     f1 ori (sequence partly withheld): f1 bacteriophage origin of replication; arrow indicates direction of (+) strand synthesis
   4076..4405    +  promoter       SV40 promoter: SV40 enhancer and early promoter
   4453..4500    +  promoter       EM7 promoter: synthetic bacterial promoter&nbsp
   4519..4893    +  CDS            BleoR: antibiotic-binding protein; Sh ble from Streptoalloteichus hindustanus; confers resistance to bleomycin, phleomycin, and Zeocin™
   4903..5028    +  CDS            ble (fragment): BLE_KLEPN - Experimental evidence at protein level: Swiss-Prot protein existence level 1. Binding protein with a strong affinity to the bleomycin family of antibiotics. Binds to CL990; an antimitotic-antibiotic compound. From Klebsiella pneumoniae.
   5023..5144    +  polyA_signal   SV40 poly(A) signal: SV40 polyadenylation signal
   5217..5233    -  protein_bind   lac operator: The lac repressor binds to the lac operator to inhibit transcription in E. coli. This inhibition can be relieved by adding lactose or isopropyl-β-D-thiogalactopyranoside (IPTG). lac repressor encoded by lacI
   5241..5271    -  promoter       lac promoter: promoter for the E. coli lac operon
   5286..5307    -  protein_bind   CAP binding site: CAP binding activates transcription in the presence of cAMP. E. coli catabolite activator protein
   5320..5412    -  CDS            lacI (fragment): lac repressor; lacI; The lac repressor binds to the lac operator to inhibit transcription in E. coli. This inhibition can be relieved by adding lactose or isopropyl-β-D-thiogalactopyranoside (IPTG).
   5595..6183    -  rep_origin     ori: high-copy-number ColE1/pMB1/pBR322/pUC origin of replication
   6354..7214    -  CDS            AmpR: β-lactamase; bla; confers resistance to ampicillin, carbenicillin, and related antibiotics
   7215..7319    -  promoter       AmpR promoter: bla
