[The description below was written by a language model from this plasmid's Addgene catalogue record and pLannotate feature annotations shown in this document.]
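Description:
pCSCG-Fc-pST3Gal1 sCore2 is a mammalian expression plasmid built on the pCSCG backbone, a lentiviral-type vector. The depositor notes that this clone carries a truncation in its lentiviral components, so it cannot be used to make lentivirus, although it propagates normally in E. coli and expresses well after transient transfection. This fits the sequence data: the catalogue lists a total size of 9503 bp, whereas the sequenced record is 7,350 nt. The only HIV-derived annotations are a nef fragment and a truncated LTR downstream of the insert. The plasmid replicates from a high-copy ColE1/pUC-type origin and is selected with ampicillin (AmpR). It also carries an f1 origin and a BleoR (Sh ble) cassette with SV40 and EM7 promoters and an SV40 poly(A) signal, which could in principle allow Zeocin selection in mammalian or bacterial cells.

The payload is driven by the CMV enhancer and promoter and is followed, after the residual viral sequence, by a bGH polyadenylation signal. It encodes a fusion with an N-terminal 6xHis tag and human IgG1 Fc region joined to porcine ST3Gal1, a β-galactoside α2,3-sialyltransferase that acts on core 1 O-glycans. Residues 1–59 of the enzyme are deleted, and it carries the H302A/A312I/F313S substitutions. The annotation also detects a short SELPLG (PSGL-1) fragment between the His tag and the Fc, and a partial TEV site after the enzyme. Neither is explained by the catalogue fields.

According to the depositor, sCore2 is an improved version of the Fc-pST3Gal1 H302A construct. It is an engineered glycan-binding protein that recognises the sialylated core 2 O-glycan Siaα2,3Galβ1,3[GlcNAc(β1,6)]GalNAcα-Ser/Thr. The plasmid is used to produce this Fc-fused glycan-binding reagent in mammalian cells.
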