Addgene plasmid #228822: pCSCG-Fc-pST3Gal1 sCore2
Purpose: Expresses Fc-fusion pST3Gal1 sCore2 (H302A/A312I/F313S) in mammalian cells
Depositing lab: Sriram Neelamegham. Depositing organization: University at Buffalo (SUNY Buffalo). Publication: Engineering glycosyltransferases into glycan binding proteins using a mammalian surface display platform. Hombu R, Beatty LE, Tomaszewski J, Park S, Neelamegham S. Nat Commun. 2025 Jul 18;16(1):6637. doi: 10.1038/s41467-025-62018-z. PubMed 40681527.
Backbone
  Vector backbone: pCSCG
  Backbone size w/o insert (bp): 7772
  Total vector size (bp): 9503
  Vector type: Mammalian Expression
Growth in bacteria
  Bacterial resistance: Ampicillin, 100 μg/mL
  Growth temperature: 37°C
  Growth strain: NEB Stable
  Copy number: High Copy
Gene/Insert
  Gene/Insert name: Fc-pST3Gal1 sCore2
  Species: H. sapiens (human); pig
  Insert size (bp): 1731
  Mutation: amino acids 1-59 of pST3Gal1 were deleted and H302A/A312I/F313S are introduced in pST3Gal1
  Promoter: CMV
  Tag / fusion protein: human IgG1 Fc region (N terminal on insert); 6His tag (N terminal on insert)
  Cloning method: Gibson Cloning
  Sequencing primers: 5′ CGCAAATGGGCGGTAGGCGTG; 3′ CAGCATTGGTAGCTGCTGTA
Resource information
  A portion of this plasmid was derived from a plasmid made by: Sriram Neelamegham (Addgene #228820)
Terms and licenses: Academic/Nonprofit Terms; Industry Terms: Not Available to Industry
Depositor comments: Insert size includes N-terminal Fc portion. Fc-pST3Gal1 sCore2 is the improved version of Fc-pST3Gal1 H302A, showing binding to Siaα2,3Galβ1,3[GlcNAc(β1,6)]GalNAcα-Ser/Thr. Please visit https://doi.org/10.21203/rs.3.rs-5004188/v1 for the preprint. Plasmid contains a truncation that affects lentiviral components in the plasmid. Plasmid can still be cloned using E. coli and shows normal expression after transient transfection, but cannot be used to produce lentiviral vectors.
How to cite: pCSCG-Fc-pST3Gal1 sCore2 was a gift from Sriram Neelamegham (Addgene plasmid # 228822 ; http://n2t.net/addgene:228822 ; RRID:Addgene_228822)
